>Addgene plasmid #32869 | TDRD5 | depositor partial sequence | sequence record 38671 | insert
ATGTCTGAACAAGAGCGTATACAGGAATGTCTGCGGAAGGAAATAAGGTCACTTCTCATTTCCACCAAAG
ATGGTTTGAGCCCACAGGAGTTGGAGAAGGAGTACCTTTTGATGGTTGGCAACCATCTACCACTCCGAAT
CCTTGGGTATCGGTCCACTATGGAGCTGGTATTGGACATGCCTGATGTTGTTCGTGTCTGCCCCGGTGCA
GGTGGTACTGTAATACTGAAAGCCATTCCAGATGAATCTACCAAAGGAATAGCAAGCTTAGTTGCAAAAC
AGAGGAGCAGCCATAAGCTTCGA
