>Addgene plasmid #32869 | TDRD5 | addgene partial sequence | sequence record 42361 | T7 5'-TAATACGACTCACTATAGGG-3'
CCTCTGAATATTTTGTTTACTTTAAGAAGGAGATATACCATGCATCATCATCATCATCACAGCAGCGGCA
GAGAAAACTTGTATTTCCAGGGCATGTCTGAACAAGAGCGTATACAGGAATGTCTGCGGAAGGAAATAAG
GTCACTTCTCATTTCCACCAAAGATGGTTTGAGCCCACAGGAGTTGGAGAAGGAGTACCTTTTGATGGTT
GGCAACCATCTACCACTCCGAATCCTTGGGTATCGGTCCACTATGGAGCTGGTATTGGACATGCCTGATG
TTGTTCGTGTCTGCCCCGGTGCAGGTGGTACTGTAATACTGAAAGCCATTCCAGATGAATCTACCAAAGG
AATAGCAAGCTTAGTTGCAAAACAGAGGAGCAGCCATAAGCTTCGATGATGACGAAGCTTGCGGCCGCAC
TCGAGCACCACCACCACCACCACTGAGATCCGGCTGCTAACAAAGCCCGAAAGGAAGCTGAGTTGGCTGC
TGCCACCGCTGAGCAATAACTAGCATAACCCCTTGGGGCCTCTAAACGGGTCTTGAGGGGTTTTTTGCTG
AAAGGAGGAACTATATCCGGATTGGCGAATGGG
[124 nt withheld, positions 594-717]
CGCCGGCTTTCCCCGTCAAGCTCTAAATC
