[The description below was written by a language model from this plasmid's Addgene catalogue record.]
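Description:
TDRD5 is a bacterial expression plasmid built on the pET28-MHL backbone, a Structural Genomics Consortium derivative of the pET28 family designed for ligation-independent cloning. It is maintained in E. coli under kanamycin selection and is recorded as low copy. The record does not include a feature table, so the origin of replication and the promoter are not explicitly listed. However, the use of T7 and T7-terminator sequencing primers indicates that the insert sits between T7 promoter and terminator elements. This is the standard pET arrangement, in which transcription depends on T7 RNA polymerase supplied by a suitable expression host.

The insert is a short 303 bp fragment of human TDRD5 (tudor domain containing 5), described as a conserved motif of the protein rather than the complete coding sequence. The record itself cautions that it may not be the full ORF. The fragment was introduced by ligation-independent cloning in frame with a backbone-encoded N-terminal His tag followed by a TEV protease cleavage site. The tag allows the recombinant domain to be captured by immobilised metal affinity chromatography, and TEV digestion can then remove it to leave a near-native polypeptide.

The stated purpose is bacterial production of protein for structure determination, and the depositor links the construct to a deposited Protein Data Bank structure of this TDRD5 domain. It is therefore suited to making purified domain for crystallography and potentially for related biophysical or binding studies. The exact residue boundaries of the fragment are not given in the record.
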