Addgene plasmid #32869: TDRD5
Purpose: Bacterial expression for structure determination; may not be full ORF
Depositing lab: Cheryl Arrowsmith. Depositing organization: University of Toronto.
Backbone
  Vector backbone: pET28-MHL
  Backbone manufacturer: Structural Genomics Consortium (Addgene plasmid 26096)
  Backbone size w/o insert (bp): 7325
  Vector type: Bacterial Expression
Growth in bacteria
  Bacterial resistance: Kanamycin, 50 μg/mL
  Growth temperature: 37°C
  Growth strain: DH5alpha
  Copy number: Low Copy
Gene/Insert
  Gene/Insert name: TDRD5 (alt names: PDB: 3S93; tudor domain containing 5, conserved motif)
  Species: H. sapiens (human)
  Insert size (bp): 303
  Entrez Gene: TDRD5 (a.k.a. FLJ34823, MGC163404, RP11-427G13.1, TUDOR3)
  Tag / fusion protein: His tag (with TEV cleavage) (N terminal on backbone)
  Cloning method: Ligation Independent Cloning
  Sequencing primers: 5′ T7; 3′ T7-term
Terms and licenses: Academic/Nonprofit Terms; Industry Terms: Not Available to Industry
Depositor comments: PDB: 3S93. http://www.thesgc.org/structures/3S93/
How to cite: TDRD5 was a gift from Cheryl Arrowsmith (Addgene plasmid # 32869 ; http://n2t.net/addgene:32869 ; RRID:Addgene_32869)
